>Addgene plasmid #77687 | PFKFB2 gRNA (BRDN0001147260) | addgene full sequence | sequence record 188240 | Addgene Assembled Sequence
CCCGGGTGCAAAGATGGATAAAGTTTTAAACAGAGAGGAATCTTTGCAGCTAATGGACCTTCTAGGTCTT
GAAAGGAGTGGGAATTGGCTCCGGTGCCCGTCAGTGGGCAGAGCGCACATCGCCCACAGTCCCCGAGAAG
TTGGGGGGAGGGGTCGGCAATTGATCCGGTGCCTAGAGAAGGTGGCGCGGGGTAAACTGGGAAAGTGATG
TCGTGTACTGGCTCCGCCTTTTTCCCGAGGGTGGGGGAGAACCGTATATAAGTGCAGTAGTCGCCGTGAA
CGTTCTTTTTCGCAACGGGTTTGCCGCCAGAACACAGGTAAGTGCCGTGTGTGGTTCCCGCGGGCCTGGC
CTCTTTACGGGTTATGGCCCTTGCGTGCCTTGAATTACTTCCACCTGGCTGCAGTACGTGATTCTTGATC
CCGAGCTTCGGGTTGGAAGTGGGTGGGAGAGTTCGAGGCCTTGCGCTTAAGGAGCCCCTTCGCCTCGTGC
TTGAGTTGAGGCCTGGCCTGGGCGCTGGGGCCGCCGCGTGCGAATCTGGTGGCACCTTCGCGCCTGTCTC
GCTGCTTTCGATAAGTCTCTAGCCATTTAAAATTTTTGATGACCTGCTGCGACGCTTTTTTTCTGGCAAG
ATAGTCTTGTAAATGCGGGCCAAGATCTGCACACTGGTATTTCGGTTTTTGGGGCCGCGGGCGGCGACGG
GGCCCGTGCGTCCCAGCGCACATGTTCGGCGAGGCGGGGCCTGCGAGCGCGGCCACCGAGAATCGGACGG
GGGTAGTCTCAAGCTGGCCGGCCTGCTCTGGTGCCTGGCCTCGCGCCGCCGTGTATCGCCCCGCCCTGGG
CGGCAAGGCTGGCCCGGTCGGCACCAGTTGCGTGAGCGGAAAGATGGCCGCTTCCCGGCCCTGCTGCAGG
GAGCTCAAAATGGAGGACGCGGCGCTCGGGAGAGCGGGCGGGTGAGTCACCCACACAAAGGAAAAGGGCC
TTTCCGTCCTCAGCCGTCGCTTCATGTGACTCCACGGAGTACCGGGCGCCGTCCAGGCACCTCGATTAGT
TCTCGAGCTTTTGGAGTACGTCGTCTTTAGGTTGGGGGGAGGGGTTTTATGCGATGGAGTTTCCCCACAC
TGAGTGGGTGGAGACTGAAGTTAGGCCAGCTTGGCACTTGATGTAATTCTCCTTGGAATTTGCCCTTTTT
GAGTTTGGATCTTGGTTCATTCTCAAGCCTCAGACAGTGGTTCAAAGTTTTTTTCTTCCATTTCAGGTGT
CGTGACGTACGGCCACCATGACCGAGTACAAGCCCACGGTGCGCCTCGCCACCCGCGACGACGTCCCCAG
GGCCGTACGCACCCTCGCCGCCGCGTTCGCCGACTACCCCGCCACGCGCCACACCGTCGATCCGGACCGC
CACATCGAGCGGGTCACCGAGCTGCAAGAACTCTTCCTCACGCGCGTCGGGCTCGACATCGGCAAGGTGT
GGGTCGCGGACGACGGCGCCGCCGTGGCGGTCTGGACCACGCCGGAGAGCGTCGAAGCGGGGGCGGTGTT
CGCCGAGATCGGCCCGCGCATGGCCGAGTTGAGCGGTTCCCGGCTGGCCGCGCAGCAACAGATGGAAGGC
CTCCTGGCGCCGCACCGGCCCAAGGAGCCCGCGTGGTTCCTGGCCACCGTCGGAGTCTCGCCCGACCACC
AGGGCAAGGGTCTGGGCAGCGCCGTCGTGCTCCCCGGAGTGGAGGCGGCCGAGCGCGCCGGGGTGCCCGC
CTTCCTGGAGACCTCCGCGCCCCGCAACCTCCCCTTCTACGAGCGGCTCGGCTTCACCGTCACCGCCGAC
GTCGAGGTGCCCGAAGGACCGCGCACCTGGTGCATGACCCGCAAGCCCGGTGCCTGAACGCGTTAAGTCG
ACAATCAACCTCTGGATTACAAAATTTGTGAAAGATTGACTGGTATTCTTAACTATGTTGCTCCTTTTAC
GCTATGTGGATACGCTGCTTTAATGCCTTTGTATCATGCTATTGCTTCCCGTATGGCTTTCATTTTCTCC
TCCTTGTATAAATCCTGGTTGCTGTCTCTTTATGAGGAGTTGTGGCCCGTTGTCAGGCAACGTGGCGTGG
TGTGCACTGTGTTTGCTGACGCAACCCCCACTGGTTGGGGCATTGCCACCACCTGTCAGCTCCTTTCCGG
GACTTTCGCTTTCCCCCTCCCTATTGCCACGGCGGAACTCATCGCCGCCTGCCTTGCCCGCTGCTGGACA
GGGGCTCGGCTGTTGGGCACTGACAATTCCGTGGTGTTGTCGGGGAAATCATCGTCCTTTCCTTGGCTGC
TCGCCTGTGTTGCCACCTGGATTCTGCGCGGGACGTCCTTCTGCTACGTCCCTTCGGCCCTCAATCCAGC
GGACCTTCCTTCCCGCGGCCTGCTGCCGGCTCTGCGGCCTCTTCCGCGTCTTCGCCTTCGCCCTCAGACG
AGTCGGATCTCCCTTTGGGCCGCCTCCCCGCGTCGACTTTAAGACCAATGACTTACAAGGCAGCTGTAGA
TCTTAGCCACTTTTTAAAAGAAAAGGGGGGACTGGAAGGGCTAATTCACTCCCAACGAAGACAAGATCTG
CTTTTTGCTTGTACTGGGTCTCTCTGGTTAGACCAGATCTGAGCCTGGGAGCTCTCTGGCTAACTAGGGA
ACCCACTGCTTAAGCCTCAATAAAGCTTGCCTTGAGTGCTTCAAGTAGTGTGTGCCCGTCTGTTGTGTGA
CTCTGGTAACTAGAGATCCCTCAGACCCTTTTAGTCAGTGTGGAAAATCTCTAGCAGTACGTATAGTAGT
TCATGTCATCTTATTATTCAGTATTTATAACTTGCAAAGAAATGAATATCAGAGAGTGAGAGGAACTTGT
TTATTGCAGCTTATAATGGTTACAAATAAAGCAATAGCATCACAAATTTCACAAATAAAGCATTTTTTTC
ACTGCATTCTAGTTGTGGTTTGTCCAAACTCATCAATGTATCTTATCATGTCTGGCTCTAGCTATCCCGC
CCCTAACTCCGCCCATCCCGCCCCTAACTCCGCCCAGTTCCGCCCATTCTCCGCCCCATGGCTGACTAAT
TTTTTTTATTTATGCAGAGGCCGAGGCCGCCTCGGCCTCTGAGCTATTCCAGAAGTAGTGAGGAGGCTTT
TTTGGAGGCCTAGGGACGTACCCAATTCGCCCTATAGTGAGTCGTATTACGCGCGCTCACTGGCCGTCGT
TTTACAACGTCGTGACTGGGAAAACCCTGGCGTTACCCAACTTAATCGCCTTGCAGCACATCCCCCTTTC
GCCAGCTGGCGTAATAGCGAAGAGGCCCGCACCGATCGCCCTTCCCAACAGTTGCGCAGCCTGAATGGCG
AATGGG
[124 nt withheld, positions 3367-3490]
C
[91 nt withheld, positions 3492-3582]
A
[49 nt withheld, positions 3584-3632]
CCTTTGACGTTGGAGTCCACGTTCTTT
[37 nt withheld, positions 3660-3696]
ACCCTATCTCGGTCTATTCTTTTGATTTATAAGGGATTTTGCCGATTTCGGCCTATTGGTTAAAAAATGA
GCTGATTTAACAAAAATTTAACGCGAATTTTAACAAAATATTAACGCTTACAATTTAGGTGGCACTTTTC
GGGGAAATGTGCGCGGAACCCCTATTTGTTTATTTTTCTAAATACATTCAAATATGTATCCGCTCATGAG
ACAATAACCCTGATAAATGCTTCAATAATATTGAAAAAGGAAGAGTATGAGTATTCAACATTTCCGTGTC
GCCCTTATTCCCTTTTTTGCGGCATTTTGCCTTCCTGTTTTTGCTCACCCAGAAACGCTGGTGAAAGTAA
AAGATGCTGAAGATCAGTTGGGTGCACGAGTGGGTTACATCGAACTGGATCTCAACAGCGGTAAGATCCT
TGAGAGTTTTCGCCCCGAAGAACGTTTTCCAATGATGAGCACTTTTAAAGTTCTGCTATGTGGCGCGGTA
TTATCCCGTATTGACGCCGGGCAAGAGCAACTCGGTCGCCGCATACACTATTCTCAGAATGACTTGGTTG
AGTACTCACCAGTCACAGAAAAGCATCTTACGGATGGCATGACAGTAAGAGAATTATGCAGTGCTGCCAT
AACCATGAGTGATAACACTGCGGCCAACTTACTTCTGACAACGATCGGAGGACCGAAGGAGCTAACCGCT
TTTTTGCACAACATGGGGGATCATGTAACTCGCCTTGATCGTTGGGAACCGGAGCTGAATGAAGCCATAC
CAAACGACGAGCGTGACACCACGATGCCTGTAGCAATGGCAACAACGTTGCGCAAACTATTAACTGGCGA
ACTACTTACTCTAGCTTCCCGGCAACAATTAATAGACTGGATGGAGGCGGATAAAGTTGCAGGACCACTT
CTGCGCTCGGCCCTTCCGGCTGGCTGGTTTATTGCTGATAAATCTGGAGCCGGTGAGCGTGGGTCTCGCG
GTATCATTGCAGCACTGGGGCCAGATGGTAAGCCCTCCCGTATCGTAGTTATCTACACGACGGGGAGTCA
GGCAACTATGGATGAACGAAATAGACAGATCGCTGAGATAGGTGCCTCACTGATTAAGCATTGGTAACTG
TCAGACCAAGTTTACTCATATATACTTTAGATTGATTTAAAACTTCATTTTTAATTTAAAAGGATCTAGG
TGAAGATCCTTTTTGATAATCTCATGACCAAAATCCCTTAACGTGAGTTTTCGTTCCACTGAGCGTCAGA
CCCCGTAGAAAAGATCAAAGGATCTTCTTGAGATCCTTTTTTTCTGCGCGTAATCTGCTGCTTGCAAACA
AAAAAACCACCGCTACCAGCGGTGGTTTGTTTGCCGGATCAAGAGCTACCAACTCTTTTTCCGAAGGTAA
CTGGCTTCAGCAGAGCGCAGATACCAAATACTGTTCTTCTAGTGTAGCCGTAGTTAGGCCACCACTTCAA
GAACTCTGTAGCACCGCCTACATACCTCGCTCTGCTAATCCTGTTACCAGTGGCTGCTGCCAGTGGCGAT
AAGTCGTGTCTTACCGGGTTGGACTCAAGACGATAGTTACCGGATAAGGCGCAGCGGTCGGGCTGAACGG
GGGGTTCGTGCACACAGCCCAGCTTGGAGCGAACGACCTACACCGAACTGAGATACCTACAGCGTGAGCT
ATGAGAAAGCGCCACGCTTCCCGAAGGGAGAAAGGCGGACAGGTATCCGGTAAGCGGCAGGGTCGGAACA
GGAGAGCGCACGAGGGAGCTTCCAGGGGGAAACGCCTGGTATCTTTATAGTCCTGTCGGGTTTCGCCACC
TCTGACTTGAGCGTCGATTTTTGTGATGCTCGTCAGGGGGGCGGAGCCTATGGAAAAACGCCAGCAACGC
GGCCTTTTTACGGTTCCTGGCCTTTTGCTGGCCTTTTGCTCACATGTTCTTTCCTGCGTTATCCCCTGAT
TCTGTGGATAACCGTATTACCGCCTTTGAGTGAGCTGATACCGCTCGCCGCAGCCGAACGACCGAGCGCA
GCGAGTCAGTGAGCGAGGAAGCGGAAGAGCGCCCAATACGCAAACCGCCTCTCCCCGCGCGTTGGCCGAT
TCATTAATGCAGCTGGCACGACAGGTTTCCCGACTGGAAAGCGGGCAGTGAGCGCAACGCAATTAATGTG
AGTTAGCTCACTCATTAGGCACCCCAGGCTTTACACTTTATGCTTCCGGCTCGTATGTTGTGTGGAATTG
TGAGCGGATAACAATTTCACACAGGAAACAGCTATGACCATGATTACGCCAAGCGCGCAATTAACCCTCA
CTAAAGGGAACAAAAGCTGGAGCTGCAAGCTTAATGTAGTCTTATGCAATACTCTTGTAGTCTTGCAACA
TGGTAACGATGAGTTAGCAACATGCCTTACAAGGAGAGAAAAAGCACCGTGCATGCCGATTGGTGGAAGT
AAGGTGGTACGATCGTGCCTTATTAGGAAGGCAACAGACGGGTCTGACATGGATTGGACGAACCACTGAA
TTGCCGCATTGCAGAGATATTGTATTTAAGTGCCTAGCTCGATACATAAACGGGTCTCTCTGGTTAGACC
AGATCTGAGCCTGGGAGCTCTCTGGCTAACTAGGGAACCCACTGCTTAAGCCTCAATAAAGCTTGCCTTG
AGTGCTTCAAGTAGTGTGTGCCCGTCTGTTGTGTGACTCTGGTAACTAGAGATCCCTCAGACCCTTTTAG
TCAGTGTGGAAAATCTCTAGCAGTGGCGCCCGAACAGGGACTTGAAAGCGAAAGGGAAACCAGAGGAGCT
CTCTCGACGCAGGACTCGGCTTGCTGAAGCGCGCACGGCAAGAGGCGAGGGGCGGCGACTGGTGAGTACG
CCAAAAATTTTGACTAGCGGAGGCTAGAAGGAGAGAGATGGGTGCGAGAGCGTCAGTATTAAGCGGGGGA
GAATTAGATCGCGATGGGAAAAAATTCGGTTAAGGCCAGGGGGAAAGAAAAAATATAAATTAAAACATAT
AGTATGGGCAAGCAGGGAGCTAGAACGATTCGCAGTTAATCCTGGCCTGTTAGAAACATCAGAAGGCTGT
AGACAAATACTGGGACAGCTACAACCATCCCTTCAGACAGGATCAGAAGAACTTAGATCATTATATAATA
CAGTAGCAACCCTCTATTGTGTGCATCAAAGGATAGAGATAAAAGACACCAAGGAAGCTTTAGACAAGAT
AGAGGAAGAGCAAAACAAAAGTAAGACCACCGCACAGCAAGCGGCCGCTGATCTTCAGACCTGGAGGAGG
AGATATGAGGGACAATTGGAGAAGTGAATTATATAAATATAAAGTAGTAAAAATTGAACCATTAGGAGTA
GCACCCACCAAGGCAAAGAGAAGAGTGGTGCAGAGAGAAAAAAGAGCAGTGGGAATAGGAGCTTTGTTCC
TTGGGTTCTTGGGAGCAGCAGGAAGCACTATGGGCGCAGCGTCAATGACGCTGACGGTACAGGCCAGACA
ATTATTGTCTGGTATAGTGCAGCAGCAGAACAATTTGCTGAGGGCTATTGAGGCGCAACAGCATCTGTTG
CAACTCACAGTCTGGGGCATCAAGCAGCTCCAGGCAAGAATCCTGGCTGTGGAAAGATACCTAAAGGATC
AACAGCTCCTGGGGATTTGGGGTTGCTCTGGAAAACTCATTTGCACCACTGCTGTGCCTTGGAATGCTAG
TTGGAGTAATAAATCTCTGGAACAGATTTGGAATCACACGACCTGGATGGAGTGGGACAGAGAAATTAAC
AATTACACAAGCTTAATACACTCCTTAATTGAAGAATCGCAAAACCAGCAAGAAAAGAATGAACAAGAAT
TATTGGAATTAGATAAATGGGCAAGTTTGTGGAATTGGTTTAACATAACAAATTGGCTGTGGTATATAAA
ATTATTCATAATGATAGTAGGAGGCTTGGTAGGTTTAAGAATAGTTTTTGCTGTACTTTCTATAGTGAAT
AGAGTTAGGCAGGGATATTCACCATTATCGTTTCAGACCCACCTCCCAACCCCGAGGGGACCCAGAGAGG
GCCTATTTCCCATGATTCCTTCATATTTGCATATACGATACAAGGCTGTTAGAGAGATAATTAGAATTAA
TTTGACTGTAAACACAAAGATATTAGTACAAAATACGTGACGTAGAAAGTAATAATTTCTTGGGTAGTTT
GCAGTTTTAAAATTATGTTTTAAAATGGACTATCATATGCTTACCGTAACTTGAAAGTATTTCGATTTCT
TGGCTTTATATATCTTGTGGAAAGGACGAAACACCGAAATAACAGACCTCAAAGTGGTTTTAGAGCTAGA
AATAGCAAGTTAAAATAAGGCTAGTCCGTTATCAACTTGAAAAAGTGGCACCGAGTCGGTGCTTTTTTAA
GCTTGGCGTAACTAGATCTTGAGACAAATGGCAGTATTCATCCACAATTTTAAAAGAAAAGGGGGGATTG
GGGGGTACAGTGCAGGGGAAAGAATAGTAGACATAATAGCAACAGACATACAAACTAAAGAATTACAAAA
ACAAATTACAAAAATTCAAAATTTTCGGGTTTATTACAGGGACAGCAGAGATCCACTTTGGCGCCGGCTC
GAGGGGG
Features (pLannotate 1.2.2; 29 found; start..end, strand, type, name):
     14..80      +  CDS            small t antigen (fragment): SV40 (simian virus 40) small t antigen
    106..317     +  promoter       EF-1α core promoter: core promoter for human elongation factor EF-1α
    318..1256    +  intron         EF-1α intron A: intron upstream of the start codon of human EF-1α
   1278..1877    +  CDS            PuroR (fragment): puromycin N-acetyltransferase; pac from Streptomyces; confers resistance to puromycin
   1893..2481    +  misc_feature   WPRE: woodchuck hepatitis virus posttranscriptional regulatory element
   2532..2551    +  misc_feature   cPPT/CTS (fragment): central polypurine tract and central termination sequence of HIV-1
   2553..2786    +  LTR            3' LTR (ΔU3): self-inactivating 3' long terminal repeat (LTR) from HIV-1
   2864..2985    +  polyA_signal   SV40 poly(A) signal: SV40 polyadenylation signal
   3025..3160    +  rep_origin     SV40 ori: SV40 origin of replication
   3181..3199    -  promoter       T7 promoter: promoter for bacteriophage T7 RNA polymerase
   3207..3362    +  CDS            lacZα (fragment): LacZα fragment of β-galactosidase; lacZ fragment
   3367..3795    +  rep_origin     f1 ori (sequence partly withheld): f1 bacteriophage origin of replication; arrow indicates direction of (+) strand synthesis
   3848..3952    +  promoter       AmpR promoter: bla
   3953..4813    +  CDS            AmpR: β-lactamase; bla; confers resistance to ampicillin, carbenicillin, and related antibiotics
   4984..5572    +  rep_origin     ori: high-copy-number ColE1/pMB1/pBR322/pUC origin of replication
   5755..5847    +  CDS            lacI (fragment): lac repressor; lacI; The lac repressor binds to the lac operator to inhibit transcription in E. coli. This inhibition can be relieved by adding lactose or isopropyl-β-D-thiogalactopyranoside (IPTG).
   5860..5881    +  protein_bind   CAP binding site: CAP binding activates transcription in the presence of cAMP. E. coli catabolite activator protein
   5896..5926    +  promoter       lac promoter: promoter for the E. coli lac operon
   5934..5950    +  protein_bind   lac operator: The lac repressor binds to the lac operator to inhibit transcription in E. coli. This inhibition can be relieved by adding lactose or isopropyl-β-D-thiogalactopyranoside (IPTG). lac repressor encoded by lacI
   5995..6013    +  promoter       T3 promoter: promoter for bacteriophage T3 RNA polymerase
   6041..6267    +  promoter       RSV promoter: Rous sarcoma virus enhancer/promoter
   6268..6448    +  LTR            5' LTR (truncated): truncated 5' long terminal repeat (LTR) from HIV-1
   6495..6620    +  misc_feature   HIV-1 Ψ: packaging signal of human immunodeficiency virus type 1
   6604..6967    +  CDS            HIV-1 gag (fragment): gag protein from human immunodeficiency virus 1; gag
   7113..7346    +  misc_feature   RRE: The Rev response element (RRE) of HIV-1 allows for Rev-dependent mRNA export from the nucleus to the cytoplasm.
   7723..7749    +  CDS            Rev (fragment): human immunodeficiency virus 1 (HIV-1) Rev protein; rev; enhances nuclear export of unspliced and incompletely spliced viral mRNAs
   7753..7993    +  promoter       U6 promoter: RNA polymerase III promoter for human U6 snRNA
   8023..8098    +  misc_RNA       gRNA scaffold: guide RNA scaffold for the Streptococcus pyogenes CRISPR/Cas9 system
   8154..8271    +  misc_feature   cPPT/CTS: central polypurine tract and central termination sequence of HIV-1
