[The description below was written by a language model from this plasmid's Addgene catalogue record and pLannotate feature annotations shown in this document.]
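Description:
PFKFB2 gRNA (BRDN0001147260) is a third-generation lentiviral guide RNA plasmid built on the lentiGuide-Puro backbone and designed to direct Streptococcus pyogenes Cas9 to the human PFKFB2 gene (also known as PFK-2/FBPase-2). The depositor notes that the guide was designed against two PFKFB2 reference transcripts. In bacteria the 8.3 kb plasmid is maintained through a high-copy ColE1/pUC-type origin and selected with ampicillin via the bla gene. An f1 origin, an SV40 origin, and remnants of lac and phage promoter elements are also carried in the backbone.

The transfer cassette begins with an RSV promoter fused to a truncated HIV-1 5' LTR, which makes genomic RNA production Tat-independent. This is followed by the Ψ packaging signal with a partial gag region, the Rev response element for Rev-dependent nuclear export, and a central polypurine tract. Within this frame, a human U6 RNA polymerase III promoter drives the PFKFB2-targeting spacer joined to the SpCas9 gRNA scaffold. A separate EF-1α core promoter with its intron A expresses puromycin N-acetyltransferase, allowing selection of transduced mammalian cells. A WPRE downstream of the marker enhances transcript expression, and the ΔU3 self-inactivating 3' LTR prevents LTR-driven transcription after integration.

The plasmid does not encode Cas9, so it must be paired with a separate Cas9 lentivector or used in cells that already express Cas9. It belongs to a human kinome gRNA collection associated with work on optimized sgRNA design, and is suited to stable knockout or loss-of-function studies of PFKFB2.
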