Addgene plasmid #77687: PFKFB2 gRNA (BRDN0001147260)
Purpose: 3rd generation lentiviral gRNA plasmid targeting human PFKFB2
Depositing lab: John Doench & David Root. Depositing organization: Broad Institute. Publication: Optimized sgRNA design to maximize activity and minimize off-target effects of CRISPR-Cas9. Doench JG, Fusi N, Sullender M, Hegde M, Vaimberg EW, Donovan KF, Smith I, Tothova Z, Wilen C, Orchard R, Virgin HW, Listgarten J, Root DE. Nat Biotechnol. 2016 Jan 18. doi: 10.1038/nbt.3437. PubMed 26780180.
Backbone
  Vector backbone: lentiGuide-Puro
  Backbone manufacturer: Zhang Lab (Addgene plasmid # 52963)
  Vector type: Mammalian Expression, Lentiviral, CRISPR
  Selectable markers: Puromycin
Growth in bacteria
  Bacterial resistance: Ampicillin, 100 μg/mL
  Growth temperature: 37°C
  Growth strain: DH5alpha
  Copy number: High Copy
Gene/Insert
  Gene/Insert name: PFKFB2 (alt names: PFKFB2; NM_001018053.1)
  gRNA/shRNA sequence: AAATAACAGACCTCAAAGTG
  Species: H. sapiens (human)
  Entrez Gene: PFKFB2 (a.k.a. PFK-2/FBPase-2)
  Promoter: hU6
  Cloning method: Unknown
  Sequencing primers: 5′ U6-F; 3′ pS2-R
Terms and licenses: Academic/Nonprofit Terms; Industry Terms: Not Available to Industry
Depositor comments: The gRNA was designed to target the following Genbank reference sequence(s): NM_001018053.1,NM_006212.2. Note that this plasmid does NOT contain Cas9. It should be used in conjunction with lentiCas9-Blast (Addgene #52962) or otherwise with cell lines already expressing Cas9. Browse the full kinome gRNA library at http://www.addgene.org/pooled-library/broadgpp-human-kinome/ or visit http://www.broadinstitute.org/rnai/public/ for detailed protocols and information.
How to cite: PFKFB2 gRNA (BRDN0001147260) was a gift from John Doench & David Root (Addgene plasmid # 77687 ; http://n2t.net/addgene:77687 ; RRID:Addgene_77687)
