>Addgene plasmid #77687 | PFKFB2 gRNA (BRDN0001147260) | depositor partial sequence | sequence record 145147 | Target Sequence
AAATAACAGACCTCAAAGTG
