>Addgene plasmid #77687 | PFKFB2 gRNA (BRDN0001147260) | addgene partial sequence | sequence record 188239 | hU6-F
TTAAAATTATGTTTTAAAATGGACTATCATATGCTTACCGTAACTTGAAAGTATTTCGATTTCTTGGCTT
TATATATCTTGTGGAAAGGACGAAACACCGAAATAACAGACCTCAAAGTGGTTTTAGAGCTAGAAATAGC
AAGTTAAAATAAGGCTAGTCCGTTATCAACTTGAAAAAGTGGCACCGAGTCGGTGCTTTTTTAAGCTTGG
CGTAACTAGATCTTGAGACAAATGGCAGTATTCATCCACAATTTTAAAAGAAAAGGGGGGATTGGGGGGT
ACAGTGCAGGGGAAAGAATAGTAGACATAATAGCAACAGACATACAAACTAAAGAATTACAAAAACAAAT
TACAAAAATTCAAAATTTTCGGGTTTATTACAGGGACAGCAGANATCCACTTTGGCNCCGGCTCGAGGGG
GCCCGGGTGCAAAGATGGATAAAGTTTTAAACAGAGAGGAATCTTTGCAGCTAATGGACCTTCTAGGTCT
TGAAAGGAGTGGGANTTGGCNCCGGTGCCCGTCAGTGGGCAGAGCNCCACNTCGNCCACANTCCCCGNAG
AAGTTTNGGG
